>Addgene plasmid #53871 | KCNE1_pCSdest | addgene partial sequence | sequence record 94914 | CMV-F 5'-CGCAAATGGGCGGTAGGCGTG-3'
GCATGCTCGTTTAGGGAACCGCCATTCTGCCTGGGGACGTCGGAGCAAGCTTGATTTAGGTGACACTATA
GAATACAAGCTACTTGTTCTTTTTGCAGGATCCCATCGATTCGAATTCAAGGATCACAAGTTTGTACAAA
AAAGCAGGCACCATGATCCTGTCTAACACCACAGCGGTGACGCCCTTTCTGACCAAGCTGTGGCAGGAGA
CAGTTCAGCAGGGTGGCAACATGTCGGGCCTGGCCCACAGGTCCCCCCGCAGCGGTGACGGCAAGCTGGA
GGCCCTCTACGTCCTCATGGTACTGGGATTCTTCGGCTTCTTCACCCTGGGCATCATGCTGAGCTACATC
CGCTCCAAGAAGCTGGAGCACTCGAACGACCCATTCAACGTCTACATCGAGTCCGATGCCTGGCAAGAGA
AGGACAAGGCCTATGTCCAGGCCCGGGTCCTGGAGAGCTACAGGTCGTAGAACCCAGCTTTCTTGTACAA
AGTGGTGATCCTCTCGAGCCTCTAGAACTATAGTGAGTCGTATTACGTAGATCCAGACATGATAAGATAC
ATTGATGAGTTTGGACAAACCACAACTAGAATGCAGTGAAAAAAATGCTTTATTTGTGAAATTTGTGATG
CTATTGCTTTATTTGTAACCATTATAAGCTGCAATAAACAAGTTAACAACAACAATTGCATTCATTTTAT
GTTTCAGGTTCAGGGGGAGGTGTGGGAGGTTTTTTAATTCGCGGCCGCGGCGCCAATGCATT
