>Addgene plasmid #53871 | KCNE1_pCSdest | addgene partial sequence | sequence record 95060 | EBV-rev 5'-GTGGTTTGTCCAAACTCATC-3'
TACGACTCACTATAGTTCTAGAGGCTCGAGAGGATCACCACTTTGTACAAGAAAGCTGGGTTCTACGACC
TGTAGCTCTCCAGGACCCGGGCCTGGACATAGGCCTTGTCCTTCTCTTGCCAGGCATCGGACTCGATGTA
GACGTTGAATGGGTCGTTCGAGTGCTCCAGCTTCTTGGAGCGGATGTAGCTCAGCATGATGCCCAGGGTG
AAGAAGCCGAAGAATCCCAGTACCATGAGGACGTAGAGGGCCTCCAGCTTGCCGTCACCGCTGCGGGGGG
ACCTGTGGGCCAGGCCCGACATGTTGCCACCCTGCTGAACTGTCTCCTGCCACAGCTTGGTCAGAAAGGG
CGTCACCGCTGTGGTGTTAGACAGGATCATGGTGCCTGCTTTTTTGTACAAACTTGTGATCCTTGAATTC
GAATCGATGGGATCCTGCAAAAAGAACAAGTAGCTTGTATTCTATAGTGTCACCTAAATCAAGCTTGCTC
CGACGTCCCCAGGCAGAATGGCGGTTCCCTAAACGAGCATTGCTTATATAGACCTCCCATTAGGCACGCC
TACCGCCCATTTACGTCAATGGAACGCCCATTTGCGTCATTGCCCCTCCCCATTGACGTCAATGGGGATG
TACTTGGCAGCCATCGCGGGCCATTTACCGCCATTGACGTCAATGGGAGTACTGCCAATGTACCCTGGCG
TACTTCCAATAGTAATGTACTTGCCAAGTTACTATTAATAGATATTGATGTACTGCCAAGTGGGCCATTT
ACCGTCATTGACGTCAATAGGGGGCGTGAGAACGGATATGAAT
