[The description below was written by a language model from this plasmid's Addgene catalogue record.]
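Description:
KCNE1_pCSdest is a Gateway-derived expression clone in which the human KCNE1 coding region (recorded insert size 318 bp) has been recombined into the pCSDest destination vector, a pCS2-type backbone of about 4.1 kb. KCNE1, also known as MinK or ISK, encodes a small single-pass accessory subunit of voltage-gated potassium channels and is linked to long-QT and Jervell and Lange-Nielsen syndromes, as its aliases reflect. The depositor's comment gives a cDNA accession that presumably identifies the source clone. The plasmid is catalogued as a mammalian expression vector, is maintained at high copy number in E. coli, and is selected with ampicillin. No feature table accompanies the record, so the origin of replication, polyadenylation signal and any residual att recombination sites flanking the insert are not explicitly documented. No epitope tag or reporter fusion is recorded.

The insert sits downstream of two promoters, CMV and SP6. The CMV promoter drives constitutive expression when the plasmid is introduced directly into vertebrate cells. The SP6 phage promoter allows in vitro transcription of sense mRNA from the same template. This dual arrangement is typical of vectors used for embryo microinjection. It fits the associated study, which surveyed the effects of expressing human chromosome 21 genes on early zebrafish development. KCNE1 lies on chromosome 21, and this clone appears to be one member of that gene collection. It is suited to making synthetic KCNE1 mRNA for overexpression in zebrafish embryos and to transient expression in cultured cells.
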