Addgene plasmid #53871: KCNE1_pCSdest
Depositing lab: Roger Reeves. Depositing organization: Johns Hopkins University and School of Medicine. Publication: Survey of Human Chromosome 21 Gene Expression Effects on Early Development in Danio rerio. Edie S, Zaghloul NA, Leitch CC, Klinedinst DK, Lebron J, Thole JF, McCallion AS, Katsanis N, Reeves RH. G3 (Bethesda). 2018 Jul 2;8(7):2215-2223. doi: 10.1534/g3.118.200144. PubMed 29760202.
Backbone
  Vector backbone: pCSDest
  Backbone manufacturer: Lawson Lab (Addgene Plasmid 22423)
  Backbone size w/o insert (bp): 4095
  Vector type: Mammalian Expression
Growth in bacteria
  Bacterial resistance: Ampicillin, 100 μg/mL
  Growth temperature: 37°C
  Growth strain: Top10
  Copy number: High Copy
Gene/Insert
  Gene/Insert name: KCNE1
  Species: H. sapiens (human)
  Insert size (bp): 318
  Entrez Gene: KCNE1 (a.k.a. ISK, JLNS, JLNS2, LQT2/5, LQT5, MinK)
  Promoter: SP6 and CMV
  Cloning method: Gateway Cloning
  Sequencing primers: 5′ CMV-F; 3′ EBV-Rev
Terms and licenses: Academic/Nonprofit Terms; Industry Terms
Depositor comments: BC036452
How to cite: KCNE1_pCSdest was a gift from Roger Reeves (Addgene plasmid # 53871 ; http://n2t.net/addgene:53871 ; RRID:Addgene_53871)
